>Addgene plasmid #85407 | pGH314_wtGFP S65T, Q80H | depositor full sequence | sequence record 164935 | pGH314_wtGFP S65T, Q80H sequence 7766 bps
GCTTAAGCGGTCGACGGATCGGGAGATCTCCCGATCCCCTATGGTGCACTCTCAGTACAATCTGCTCTGA
TGCCGCATAGTTAAGCCAGTATCTGCTCCCTGCTTGTGTGTTGGAGGTCGCTGAGTAGTGCGCGAGCAAA
ATTTAAGCTACAACAAGGCAAGGCTTGACCGACAATTGCATGAAGAATCTGCTTAGGGTTAGGCGTTTTG
CGCTGCTTCGCGATGTACGGGCCAGATATACGCGTTGACATTGATTATTGACTAGTTATTAATAGTAATC
AATTACGGGGTCATTAGTTCATAGCCCATATATGGAGTTCCGCGTTACATAACTTACGGTAAATGGCCCG
CCTGGCTGACCGCCCAACGACCCCCGCCCATTGACGTCAATAATGACGTATGTTCCCATAGTAACGCCAA
TAGGGACTTTCCATTGACGTCAATGGGTGGAGTATTTACGGTAAACTGCCCACTTGGCAGTACATCAAGT
GTATCATATGCCAAGTACGCCCCCTATTGACGTCAATGACGGTAAATGGCCCGCCTGGCATTATGCCCAG
TACATGACCTTATGGGACTTTCCTACTTGGCAGTACATCTACGTATTAGTCATCGCTATTACCATGGTGA
TGCGGTTTTGGCAGTACATCAATGGGCGTGGATAGCGGTTTGACTCACGGGGATTTCCAAGTCTCCACCC
CATTGACGTCAATGGGAGTTTGTTTTGGCACCAAAATCAACGGGACTTTCCAAAATGTCGTAACAACTCC
GCCCCATTGACGCAAATGGGCGGTAGGCGTGTACGGTGGGAGGTCTATATAAGCAGCGCGTTTTGCCTGT
ACTGGGTCTCTCTGGTTAGACCAGATCTGAGCCTGGGAGCTCTCTGGCTAACTAGGGAACCCACTGCTTA
AGCCTCAATAAAGCTTGCCTTGAGTGCTTCAAGTAGTGTGTGCCCGTCTGTTGTGTGACTCTGGTAACTA
GAGATCCCTCAGACCCTTTTAGTCAGTGTGGAAAATCTCTAGCAGTGGCGCCCGAACAGGGACTTGAAAG
CGAAAGGGAAACCAGAGGAGCTCTCTCGACGCAGGACTCGGCTTGCTGAAGCGCGCACGGCAAGAGGCGA
GGGGCGGCGACTGGTGAGTACGCCAAAAATTTTGACTAGCGGAGGCTAGAAGGAGAGAGATGGGTGCGAG
AGCGTCAGTATTAAGCGGGGGAGAATTAGATCGCGATGGGAAAAAATTCGGTTAAGGCCAGGGGGAAAGA
AAAAATATAAATTAAAACATATAGTATGGGCAAGCAGGGAGCTAGAACGATTCGCAGTTAATCCTGGCCT
GTTAGAAACATCAGAAGGCTGTAGACAAATACTGGGACAGCTACAACCATCCCTTCAGACAGGATCAGAA
GAACTTAGATCATTATATAATACAGTAGCAACCCTCTATTGTGTGCATCAAAGGATAGAGATAAAAGACA
CCAAGGAAGCTTTAGACAAGATAGAGGAAGAGCAAAACAAAAGTAAGACCACCGCACAGCAAGCGGCCGG
CCGCGCTGATCTTCAGACCTGGAGGAGGAGATATGAGGGACAATTGGAGAAGTGAATTATATAAATATAA
AGTAGTAAAAATTGAACCATTAGGAGTAGCACCCACCAAGGCAAAGAGAAGAGTGGTGCAGAGAGAAAAA
AGAGCAGTGGGAATAGGAGCTTTGTTCCTTGGGTTCTTGGGAGCAGCAGGAAGCACTATGGGCGCAGCGT
CAATGACGCTGACGGTACAGGCCAGACAATTATTGTCTGGTATAGTGCAGCAGCAGAACAATTTGCTGAG
GGCTATTGAGGCGCAACAGCATCTGTTGCAACTCACAGTCTGGGGCATCAAGCAGCTCCAGGCAAGAATC
CTGGCTGTGGAAAGATACCTAAAGGATCAACAGCTCCTGGGGATTTGGGGTTGCTCTGGAAAACTCATTT
GCACCACTGCTGTGCCTTGGAATGCTAGTTGGAGTAATAAATCTCTGGAACAGATTTGGAATCACACGAC
CTGGATGGAGTGGGACAGAGAAATTAACAATTACACAAGCTTAATACACTCCTTAATTGAAGAATCGCAA
AACCAGCAAGAAAAGAATGAACAAGAATTATTGGAATTAGATAAATGGGCAAGTTTGTGGAATTGGTTTA
ACATAACAAATTGGCTGTGGTATATAAAATTATTCATAATGATAGTAGGAGGCTTGGTAGGTTTAAGAAT
AGTTTTTGCTGTACTTTCTATAGTGAATAGAGTTAGGCAGGGATATTCACCATTATCGTTTCAGACCCAC
CTCCCAACCCCGAGGGGACCCGACAGGCCCGAAGGAATAGAAGAAGAAGGTGGAGAGAGAGACAGAGACA
GATCCATTCGATTAGTGAACGGATCGGCACTGCGTGCGCCAATTCTGCAGACAAATGGCAGTATTCATCC
ACAATTTTAAAAGAAAAGGGGGGATTGGGGGGTACAGTGCAGGGGAAAGAATAGTAGACATAATAGCAAC
AGACATACAAACTAAAGAATTACAAAAACAAATTACAAAAATTCAAAATTTTCGGGTTTATTACAGGGAC
AGCAGAGATCCAGTTTGGTTAGTACCGGGCCCGCTCTAGGGCCGCGTGGATAACCGTATTACCGCCATGC
ATGTGCCCGTCAGTGGGCAGAGCGCACATCGCCCACAGTCCCCGAGAAGTTGGGGGGAGGGGTCGGCAAT
TGAACCGGTGCCTAGAGAAGGTGGCGCGGGGTAAACTGGGAAAGTGATGTCGTGTACTGGCTCCGCCTTT
TTCCCGAGGGTGGGGGAGAACCGTATATAAGTGCAGTAGTCGCCGTGAACGTTCTTTTTCGCAACGGGTT
TGCCGCCAGAACACAGGTAAGTGCCGTGTGTGGTTCCCGCGGGCCTGGCCTCTTTACGGGTTATGGCCCT
TGCGTGCCTTGAATTACTTCCACCTGGCTGCAGTACGTGATTCTTGATCCCGAGCTTCGGGTTGGAAGTG
GGTGGGAGAGTTCGAGGCCTTGCGCTTAAGGAGCCCCTTCGCCTCGTGCTTGAGTTGAGGCCTGGCCTGG
GCGCTGGGGCCGCCGCGTGCGAATCTGGTGGCACCTTCGCGCCTGTCTCGCTGCTTTCGATAAGTCTCTA
GCCATTTAAAATTTTTGATGACCTGCTGCGACGCTTTTTTTCTGGCAAGATAGTCTTGTAAATGCGGGCC
AAGATCTGCACACTGGTATTTCGGTTTTTGGGGCCGCGGGCGGCGACGGGGCCCGTGCGTCCCAGCGCAC
ATGTTCGGCGAGGCGGGGCCTGCGAGCGCGGCCACCGAGAATCGGACGGGGGTAGTCTCAAGCTGGCCGG
CCTGCTCTGGTGCCTGGCCTCGCGCCGCCGTGTATCGCCCCGCCCTGGGCGGCAAGGCTGGCCCGGTCGG
CACCAGTTGCGTGAGCGGAAAGATGGCCGCTTCCCGGCCCTGCTGCAGGGAGCTCAAAATGGAGGACGCG
GCGCTCGGGAGAGCGGGCGGGTGAGTCACCCACACAAAGGAAAAGGGCCTTTCCGTCCTCAGCCGTCGCT
TCATGTGACTCCACGGAGTACCGGGCGCCGTCCAGGCACCTCGATTAGTTCTCGAGCTTTTGGAGTACGT
CGTCTTTAGGTTGGGGGGAGGGGTTTTATGCGATGGAGTTTCCCCACACTGAGTGGGTGGAGACTGAAGT
TAGGCCAGCTTGGCACTTGATGTAATTCTCCTTGGAATTTGCCCTTTTTGAGTTTGGATCTTGGTTCATT
CTCAAGCCTCAGACAGTGGTTCAAAGTTTTTTTCTTCCATTTCAGGTGTCGTGAGCTAGCCCACCATGGT
GAGCAAGGGCGAGGAGCTGTTCACCGGGGTGGTGCCCATCCTGGTCGAGCTGGACGGCGACGTAAACGGC
CACAAGTTCAGCGTGTCTGGCGAGGGCGAGGGCGATGCCACCTACGGCAAGCTGACCCTGAAGTTCATCT
GCACCACCGGCAAGCTGCCCGTGCCCTGGCCCACCCTCGTGACCACCTTCACCTACGGCGTGCAGTGCTT
CAGCCGCTACCCCGACCACATGAAGCACCACGACTTCTTCAAGTCCGCCATGCCCGAAGGCTACGTCCAG
GAGCGCACCATCTTCTTCAAGGACGACGGCAACTACAAGACCCGCGCCGAGGTGAAGTTCGAGGGCGACA
CCCTGGTGAACCGCATCGAGCTGAAGGGCATCGACTTCAAGGAGGACGGCAACATCCTGGGGCACAAGCT
GGAGTACAACTACAACAGCCACAACGTCTATATCATGGCCGACAAGCAGAAGAACGGCATCAAGGCGAAC
TTCAAGATCCGCCACAACATCGAGGACGGCAGCGTGCAGCTCGCCGACCACTACCAGCAGAACACCCCCA
TCGGCGACGGCCCCGTGCTGCTGCCCGACAACCACTACCTGAGCACCCAGTCCGCCCTGAGCAAAGACCC
CAACGAGAAGCGCGATCACATGGTCCTGCTGGAGTTCGTGACCGCCGCCGGGATCACTCTCGGCATGGAC
GAGCTGTACAAGTAATCTAGAGTTGAACCGACTAGTAAGCCAGGTCGAGACATGTTTAAGGGTTCCGGTT
CCACTAGGTACAATTCGATATCAAGCTTATCGATAATCAACCTCTGGATTACAAAATTTGTGAAAGATTG
ACTGGTATTCTTAACTATGTTGCTCCTTTTACGCTATGTGGATACGCTGCTTTAATGCCTTTGTATCATG
CTATTGCTTCCCGTATGGCTTTCATTTTCTCCTCCTTGTATAAATCCTGGTTGCTGTCTCTTTATGAGGA
GTTGTGGCCCGTTGTCAGGCAACGTGGCGTGGTGTGCACTGTGTTTGCTGACGCAACCCCCACTGGTTGG
GGCATTGCCACCACCTGTCAGCTCCTTTCCGGGACTTTCGCTTTCCCCCTCCCTATTGCCACGGCGGAAC
TCATCGCCGCCTGCCTTGCCCGCTGCTGGACAGGGGCTCGGCTGTTGGGCACTGACAATTCCGTGGTGTT
GTCGGGGAAATCATCGTCCTTTCCTTGGCTGCTCGCCTGTGTTGCCACCTGGATTCTGCGCGGGACGTCC
TTCTGCTACGTCCCTTCGGCCCTCAATCCAGCGGACCTTCCTTCCCGCGGCCTGCTGCCGGCTCTGCGGC
CTCTTCCGCGTCTTCGCCTTCGCCCTCAGACGAGTCGGATCTCCCTTTGGGCCGCCTCCCCGCATCGATA
CCGTCGACCTCGATCGAGACCTAGAAAAACATGGAGCAATCACAAGTAGCAATACAGCAGCTACCAATGC
TGATTGTGCCTGGCTAGAAGCACAAGAGGAGGAGGAGGTGGGTTTTCCAGTCACACCTCAGGTACCTTTA
AGACCAATGACTTACAAGGCAGCTGTAGATCTTAGCCACTTTTTAAAAGAAAAGGGGGGACTGGAAGGGC
TAATTCACTCCCAACGAAGACAAGATATCCTTGATCTGTGGATCTACCACACACAAGGCTACTTCCCTGA
TTGGCAGAACTACACACCAGGGCCAGGGATCAGATATCCACTGACCTTTGGATGGTGCTACAAGCTAGTA
CCAGTTGAGCAAGAGAAGGTAGAAGAAGCCAATGAAGGAGAGAACACCCGCTTGTTACACCCTGTGAGCC
TGCATGGGATGGATGACCCGGAGAGAGAAGTATTAGAGTGGAGGTTTGACAGCCGCCTAGCATTTCATCA
CATGGCCCGAGAGCTGCATCCGGACTGTACTGGGTCTCTCTGGTTAGACCAGATCTGAGCCTGGGAGCTC
TCTGGCTAACTAGGGAACCCACTGCTTAAGCCTCAATAAAGCTTGCCTTGAGTGCTTCAAGTAGTGTGTG
CCCGTCTGTTGTGTGACTCTGGTAACTAGAGATCCCTCAGACCCTTTTAGTCAGTGTGGAAAATCTCTAG
CAGCATGTGAGCAAAAGGCCAGCAAAAGGCCAGGAACCGTAAAAAGGCCGCGTTGCTGGCGTTTTTCCAT
AGGCTCCGCCCCCCTGACGAGCATCACAAAAATCGACGCTCAAGTCAGAGGTGGCGAAACCCGACAGGAC
TATAAAGATACCAGGCGTTTCCCCCTGGAAGCTCCCTCGTGCGCTCTCCTGTTCCGACCCTGCCGCTTAC
CGGATACCTGTCCGCCTTTCTCCCTTCGGGAAGCGTGGCGCTTTCTCATAGCTCACGCTGTAGGTATCTC
AGTTCGGTGTAGGTCGTTCGCTCCAAGCTGGGCTGTGTGCACGAACCCCCCGTTCAGCCCGACCGCTGCG
CCTTATCCGGTAACTATCGTCTTGAGTCCAACCCGGTAAGACACGACTTATCGCCACTGGCAGCAGCCAC
TGGTAACAGGATTAGCAGAGCGAGGTATGTAGGCGGTGCTACAGAGTTCTTGAAGTGGTGGCCTAACTAC
GGCTACACTAGAAGAACAGTATTTGGTATCTGCGCTCTGCTGAAGCCAGTTACCTTCGGAAAAAGAGTTG
GTAGCTCTTGATCCGGCAAACAAACCACCGCTGGTAGCGGTGGTTTTTTTGTTTGCAAGCAGCAGATTAC
GCGCAGAAAAAAAGGATCTCAAGAAGATCCTTTGATCTTTTCTACGGGGTCTGACGCTCAGTGGAACGAA
AACTCACGTTAAGGGATTTTGGTCATGAGATTATCAAAAAGGATCTTCACCTAGATCCTTTTAAATTAAA
AATGAAGTTTTAAATCAATCTAAAGTATATATGAGTAAACTTGGTCTGACAGTTACCAATGCTTAATCAG
TGAGGCACCTATCTCAGCGATCTGTCTATTTCGTTCATCCATAGTTGCCTGACTCCCCGTCGTGTAGATA
ACTACGATACGGGAGGGCTTACCATCTGGCCCCAGTGCTGCAATGATACCGCGAGACCCACGCTCACCGG
CTCCAGATTTATCAGCAATAAACCAGCCAGCCGGAAGGGCCGAGCGCAGAAGTGGTCCTGCAACTTTATC
CGCCTCCATCCAGTCTATTAATTGTTGCCGGGAAGCTAGAGTAAGTAGTTCGCCAGTTAATAGTTTGCGC
AACGTTGTTGCCATTGCTACAGGCATCGTGGTGTCACGCTCGTCGTTTGGTATGGCTTCATTCAGCTCCG
GTTCCCAACGATCAAGGCGAGTTACATGATCCCCCATGTTGTGCAAAAAAGCGGTTAGCTCCTTCGGTCC
TCCGATCGTTGTCAGAAGTAAGTTGGCCGCAGTGTTATCACTCATGGTTATGGCAGCACTGCATAATTCT
CTTACTGTCATGCCATCCGTAAGATGCTTTTCTGTGACTGGTGAGTACTCAACCAAGTCATTCTGAGAAT
AGTGTATGCGGCGACCGAGTTGCTCTTGCCCGGCGTCAATACGGGATAATACCGCGCCACATAGCAGAAC
TTTAAAAGTGCTCATCATTGGAAAACGTTCTTCGGGGCGAAAACTCTCAAGGATCTTACCGCTGTTGAGA
TCCAGTTCGATGTAACCCACTCGTGCACCCAACTGATCTTCAGCATCTTTTACTTTCACCAGCGTTTCTG
GGTGAGCAAAAACAGGAAGGCAAAATGCCGCAAAAAAGGGAATAAGGGCGACACGGAAATGTTGAATACT
CATACTCTTCCTTTTTCAATATTATTGAAGCATTTATCAGGGTTATTGTCTCATGAGCGGATACATATTT
GAATGTATTTAGAAAAATAAACAAATAGGGGTTCCGCGCACATTTCCCCGAAAAGTGCCACCTGAC
Features (pLannotate 1.2.2; 20 found; start..end, strand, type, name):
     40..92      -  misc_feature   bom (fragment): basis of mobility region from pBR322
    247..626     +  enhancer       CMV enhancer: human cytomegalovirus immediate early enhancer
    627..826     +  promoter       CMV promoter: human cytomegalovirus (CMV) immediate early promoter
    844..1024    +  LTR            5' LTR (truncated): truncated 5' long terminal repeat (LTR) from HIV-1
   1071..1196    +  misc_feature   HIV-1 Ψ: packaging signal of human immunodeficiency virus type 1
   1180..1518    +  CDS            HIV-1 gag (fragment): gag protein from human immunodeficiency virus 1; gag
   1695..1928    +  misc_feature   RRE: The Rev response element (RRE) of HIV-1 allows for Rev-dependent mRNA export from the nucleus to the cytoplasm.
   2305..2405    +  CDS            Rev (fragment): human immunodeficiency virus 1 (HIV-1) Rev protein; rev; enhances nuclear export of unspliced and incompletely spliced viral mRNAs
   2455..2572    +  misc_feature   cPPT/CTS: central polypurine tract and central termination sequence of HIV-1
   2675..2886    +  promoter       EF-1α core promoter: core promoter for human elongation factor EF-1α
   2887..3825    +  intron         EF-1α intron A: intron upstream of the start codon of human EF-1α
   3846..4565    +  CDS            EGFP: the original enhanced GFP (Yang et al., 1996) mammalian codon-optimized
   4632..4655    +  misc_feature   MCS (fragment): pBluescript multiple cloning site
   4655..5243    +  misc_feature   WPRE: woodchuck hepatitis virus posttranscriptional regulatory element
   5244..5263    +  misc_feature   MCS (fragment): pBluescript multiple cloning site
   5265..5765    +  CDS            nef (fragment): NEF_HV1LA - Experimental evidence at protein level: Swiss-Prot protein existence level 1. Extracellular Nef protein targets CD4(+) T-lymphocytes for apoptosis by interacting with CXCR4 surface receptors. From Human immunodeficiency virus type 1 group M subtype B (isolate Lai) (HIV-1).
   5772..5952    +  LTR            5' LTR (truncated): truncated 5' long terminal repeat (LTR) from HIV-1
   6014..6602    -  rep_origin     ori: high-copy-number ColE1/pMB1/pBR322/pUC origin of replication
   6773..7633    -  CDS            AmpR: β-lactamase; bla; confers resistance to ampicillin, carbenicillin, and related antibiotics
   7634..7738    -  promoter       AmpR promoter: bla
