[The description below was written by a language model from this plasmid's Addgene catalogue record and pLannotate feature annotations shown in this document.]
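Description:
pGH314_wtGFP S65T, Q80H is a 7,766 bp HIV-1-derived lentiviral transfer plasmid for mammalian expression, built on a pSicoR backbone from which the puromycin marker has been removed. It is propagated in bacteria through a high-copy ColE1/pUC-type origin and selected with ampicillin via the β-lactamase gene and its native promoter. No mammalian drug-selection marker appears in the feature table, consistent with the "no puro" backbone name.

The viral portion follows a familiar late-generation layout. A CMV enhancer/promoter sits directly upstream of a truncated 5' LTR and drives Tat-independent transcription of the genomic RNA in packaging cells. It is followed by the Ψ packaging signal extending into a gag fragment, the Rev response element for nuclear export of unspliced RNA, and the cPPT/CTS, which aids nuclear import of the reverse-transcribed genome. The internal expression cassette uses the human EF-1α core promoter with its intron A to drive a roughly 720 bp GFP open reading frame, followed by a WPRE that enhances transcript stability and expression. A nef fragment and a second truncated LTR close the provirus.

The annotation software labels the reporter as EGFP by similarity, but the catalogue entry identifies it as a wild-type GFP derivative carrying S65T and Q80H substitutions. The substitutions themselves cannot be checked from the feature table. The associated work concerns directed evolution by dCas9-targeted somatic hypermutation in mammalian cells, so this construct plausibly serves to integrate a defined GFP variant stably as a fluorescent target or reference, although the record states only that it is an expression vector for this variant.
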