Addgene plasmid #85407: pGH314_wtGFP S65T, Q80H
Purpose: lentiviral expression vector for wtGFP S65T-Q80H
Depositing lab: Michael Bassik. Depositing organization: Stanford University. Publication: Directed evolution using dCas9-targeted somatic hypermutation in mammalian cells. Hess GT, Fresard L, Han K, Lee CH, Li A, Cimprich KA, Montgomery SB, Bassik MC. Nat Methods. 2016 Oct 31. doi: 10.1038/nmeth.4038. PubMed 27798611.
Backbone
  Vector backbone: pSicoR_no puro
  Vector type: Mammalian Expression, Lentiviral
Growth in bacteria
  Bacterial resistance: Ampicillin, 100 μg/mL
  Growth temperature: 37°C
  Growth strain: NEB Stable
  Copy number: Unknown
Gene/Insert
  Gene/Insert name: wtGFP S65T, Q80H
Terms and licenses: Academic/Nonprofit Terms; Industry Terms: Not Available to Industry
How to cite: pGH314_wtGFP S65T, Q80H was a gift from Michael Bassik (Addgene plasmid # 85407 ; http://n2t.net/addgene:85407 ; RRID:Addgene_85407)
