>Addgene plasmid #85407 | pGH314_wtGFP S65T, Q80H | addgene partial sequence | sequence record 167766 | EF1a-F 5'-TCAAGCCTCAGACAGTGGTTC-3'
GTGTCGTGAGCTAGCCCACCATGGTGAGCAAGGGCGAGGAGCTGTTCACCGGGGTGGTGCCCATCCTGGT
CGAGCTGGACGGCGACGTAAACGGCCACAAGTTCAGCGTGTCTGGCGAGGGCGAGGGCGATGCCACCTAC
GGCAAGCTGACCCTGAAGTTCATCTGCACCACCGGCAAGCTGCCCGTGCCCTGGCCCACCCTCGTGACCA
CCTTCACCTACGGCGTGCAGTGCTTCAGCCGCTACCCCGACCACATGAAGCACCACGACTTCTTCAAGTC
CGCCATGCCCGAAGGCTACGTCCAGGAGCGCACCATCTTCTTCAAGGACGACGGCAACTACAAGACCCGC
GCCGAGGTGAAGTTCGAGGGCGACACCCTGGTGAACCGCATCGAGCTGAAGGGCATCGACTTCAAGGAGG
ACGGCAACATCCTGGGGCACAAGCTGGAGTACAACTACAACAGCCACAACGTCTATATCATGGCCGACAA
GCAGAAGAACGGCATCAAGGCGAACTTCAAGATCCGCCACAACATCGAGGACGGCAGCGTGCAGCTCGCC
GACCACTACCAGCAGAACACCCCCATCGGCGACGGCCCCGTGCTGCTGCCCGACAACCACTACCTGAGCA
CCCAGTCCGCCCTGAGCAAAGACCCCAACGAGAAGCGCGATCACATGGTCCTGCTGGAGTTCGTGACCGC
CGCCGGGATCACTCTCGGCATGGACGAGCTGTACAAGTAATCTAGAGTTGAACCGACTAGTAAGCCAGGT
CGAGACATGTTTAAGGGTTCCGGTTCCACTAGGTACAATTCGATATCAAGCTTATCGATAATCAACCTCT
GGATTACAA
