>Addgene plasmid #85407 | pGH314_wtGFP S65T, Q80H | addgene partial sequence | sequence record 167767 | WPRE-R 5'-CATAGCGTAAAAGGAGCAACA-3'
ATCCAGAGGTTGATTATCGATAAGCTTGATATCGAATTGTACCTAGTGGAACCGGAACCCTTAAACATGT
CTCGACCTGGCTTACTAGTCGGTTCAACTCTAGATTACTTGTACAGCTCGTCCATGCCGAGAGTGATCCC
GGCGGCGGTCACGAACTCCAGCAGGACCATGTGATCGCGCTTCTCGTTGGGGTCTTTGCTCAGGGCGGAC
TGGGTGCTCAGGTAGTGGTTGTCGGGCAGCAGCACGGGGCCGTCGCCGATGGGGGTGTTCTGCTGGTAGT
GGTCGGCGAGCTGCACGCTGCCGTCCTCGATGTTGTGGCGGATCTTGAAGTTCGCCTTGATGCCGTTCTT
CTGCTTGTCGGCCATGATATAGACGTTGTGGCTGTTGTAGTTGTACTCCAGCTTGTGCCCCAGGATGTTG
CCGTCCTCCTTGAAGTCGATGCCCTTCAGCTCGATGCGGTTCACCAGGGTGTCGCCCTCGAACTTCACCT
CGGCGCGGGTCTTGTAGTTGCCGTCGTCCTTGAAGAAGATGGTGCGCTCCTGGACGTAGCCTTCGGGCAT
GGCGGACTTGAAGAAGTCGTGGTGCTTCATGTGGTCGGGGTAGCGGCTGAAGCACTGCACGCCGTAGGTG
AAGGTGGTCACGAGGGTGGGCCAGGGCACGGGCAGCTTGCCGGTGGTGCAGATGAACTTCAGGGTCAGCT
TGCCGTAGGTGGCATCGCCCTCGCCCTCGCCAGACACGCTGAACTTGTGGCCGTTTACGTCGCCGTCCAG
CTCGACCAGGATGGGCACCACCCCGGTGA
